Addgene plasmid #34596: pLJD-KLF4-ER
Depositing lab: Michael Ruppert. Depositing organization: West Virginia University and School of Medicine. Publication: A KLF4-miRNA-206 autoregulatory feedback loop can promote or inhibit protein translation depending upon cell context. Lin CC, Liu LZ, Addison JB, Wonderlin WF, Ivanov AV, Ruppert JM. Mol Cell Biol. 2011 Jun;31(12):2513-27. Epub 2011 Apr 25. 10.1128/MCB.01189-10 PubMed 21518959.
Backbone
  Vector backbone: pLJD
  Backbone manufacturer: LT Chow/UAB
  Backbone size w/o insert (bp): 6600
  Vector type: Mammalian Expression, Retroviral
  Selectable markers: Neomycin (select with G418)
Growth in bacteria
  Bacterial resistance: Kanamycin, 50 μg/mL
  Growth temperature: 37°C
  Growth strain: XL1 Blue
  Growth instructions: use Kan at 50ug/ml
  Copy number: Unknown
Gene/Insert
  Gene/Insert name: KLF4 (alt names: GKLF; EZF)
  Species: H. sapiens (human)
  Insert size (bp): 2400
  GenBank ID: AF105036
  Entrez Gene: KLF4 (a.k.a. EZF, GKLF)
  Promoter: LTR
  Tag / fusion protein: Myc epitope tag (N terminal on insert); estrogen receptor fusion (C terminal on insert)
  Cloning method: Restriction Enzyme; 5′ cloning site BamHI (not destroyed); 3′ cloning site SalI (not destroyed)
  Sequencing primers: 5′ pBluescriptSK; 3′ use ER internal primers
Resource information
  A portion of this plasmid was derived from a plasmid made by: insert transferred from pBABE-puro KLF4-ER, see Oncogene 2005 Foster KW et al. PMID:15674344
Terms and licenses: Academic/Nonprofit Terms; Industry Terms: Not Available to Industry
Depositor comments: see information provided for pLJD vector
How to cite: pLJD-KLF4-ER was a gift from Michael Ruppert (Addgene plasmid # 34596 ; http://n2t.net/addgene:34596 ; RRID:Addgene_34596)
