[The description below was written by a language model from this plasmid's Addgene catalogue record.]
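Description:
pLJD-KLF4-ER is a retroviral mammalian expression plasmid built on the pLJD backbone (about 6.6 kb without insert). It carries human KLF4 (also known as GKLF or EZF) as a fusion protein of conditional activity. The plasmid is propagated in E. coli under kanamycin selection, and transduced or transfected mammalian cells are selected with G418 through a neomycin resistance marker. The record does not give the copy number, the origin of replication or the promoter driving the neomycin marker, and no feature table is provided. For further backbone detail it refers to the entry for the parental pLJD vector.

The insert of roughly 2.4 kb sits between retained BamHI and SalI sites and is transcribed from the retroviral LTR. It encodes KLF4 with an N-terminal Myc epitope tag, useful for detecting the exogenous protein, and a C-terminal estrogen receptor fusion. In fusions of this type, the hormone-binding portion of the receptor generally keeps the partner protein inactive until a ligand is added, so transcription factor activity can be switched on post-translationally in cells that already express the protein. The record does not specify which receptor variant or which ligand applies here. The cassette was transferred from an earlier pBABE-puro KLF4-ER construct, so this version offers the same fusion with G418 rather than puromycin selection.

As a retroviral vector, it is suited to producing virus in packaging cells for stable integration and expression in target cells. The associated publication concerns a KLF4 and miR-206 autoregulatory feedback loop that affects protein translation in a manner dependent on cell context, which is consistent with using the plasmid for inducible KLF4 activation in such studies.
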