>Addgene plasmid #34596 | pLJD-KLF4-ER | addgene partial sequence | sequence record 42731 | hKLF4-midF 5'-TCAGCCTCCTCTTCGTCGTC-3'
GCAGCTTCACCTATCCGATCCGGGCCGGGAACGACCCGGGCGTGGCGCCGGGCGGCACGGGCGGAGGCCT
CCTCTATGGCAGGGAGTCCGCTCCCCCTCCGACGGCTCCCTTCAACCTGGCGGACATCAACGACGTGAGC
CCCTCGGGCGGCTTCGTGGCCGAGCTCCTGCGGCCAGAATTGGACCCGGTGTACATTCCGCCGCAGCAGC
CGCAGCCGCCAGGTGGCGGGCTGATGGGCAAGTTCGTGCTGAAGGCGTCGCTGAGCGCCCCTGGCAGCGA
GTACGGCAGCCCGTCGGTCATCAGCGTCAGCAAAGGCAGCCCTGACGGCAGCCACCCGGTGGTGGTGGCG
CCCTACAACGGCGGGCCGCCGCGCACGTGCCCCAAGATCAAGCAGGAGGCGGTCTCTTCGTGCACCCACT
TGGGCGCTGGACCCCCTCTCAGCAATGGCCACCGGCCGGCTGCACACGACTTCCCCCTGGGGCGGCAGCT
CCCCAGCAGGACTACCCCGACCCTGGGTCTTGAGGAAGTGCTGAGCAGCAGGGACTGTCACCCTGCCCTG
CCGCTTCCTCCCGGCTTCCATCCCCACCCGGGGCCCAATTACCCATCCTTCCTGCCCGATCAGATGCAGC
CGCAAGTCCCGCCGCTCCATTACCAAGAGCTCATGCCACCCGGTTCCTGCATGCCAGAGGAGCCCAAGCC
AAAGAGGGGAAGACGATCGTGGCCCCGGAAAAGGACCGCCACCCACACTTGTGATTACGCGGGCTGCGGC
AAAACCTACACAAAGAGTTCCCATCTCAAGGCACACCTGCGAACCCACACAGGTGAGAAACCTTACCACT
GTGACTGGGACGGCTGTGGATGGAAATTCGCCCGCTCAGATGAACTGACCAGGCACTACCGTAAACACAC
GGGGCACCGCCCGTTC
