>Addgene plasmid #34596 | pLJD-KLF4-ER | addgene partial sequence | sequence record 42739 | ER-R 5'-GATCGTGTTGGGGAAGCCCTCTGC-3'
GTTGTAGGAATGTGCTGAAGTGGAGCTGGTGGTGGCCAGCTGGGTCTGGCTGGGCTCCTCTGGGGGCACT
CCCATGCGACTGGCTGGGGCATGAAGGCGGTGGGCATCCAACATCTCCAGGAGCAGGTCATAGAGGGGTA
CCACGTTCTTGCATTTCATGTTGTAGAGATGCTCCATGCGTTTGTTACTCATATGCCGGATATGGGAAAG
AATGAGAAGGAGCTGAGCTAGGCGGCGATGCTGCTGCTGCAGAGTCAGGCCAGCTTTGGCCATCAGGTGG
ATCAAAGTGTCTGTGATCTTGTCCAGGACACGGTGGATGTGGTCCTTCTCTTCCAGAGACTTCAAGGTGC
TGGACAGAAACGTGTACACTCCGGAATTAAGCAAAATGATGGATTTGAGGCACACAAACTCTTCACCCTG
CAGGTTCATCATGCGGAACCGACTTGACGTAGCAAGCAACATGTCAAAGATCTCCACCATGCCTTCCACA
CATTTACCTTGATTCCTGTCCAGGAGCAAGTTAGGAGCAAACAGGAGCTTCCCCGGGTGTTCCATGGAGC
GCCAGACGAGACCAATCATCAGAATCTCCAGCCAGGCACACTCGAGAAGGTGGACCTGATCATGGAGATT
CAAGTCCCCAAAGCCTGGCACTCTCTTTGCCCAGTTGATCATATGAACCAGCTCCCTATCTGCTAGGTTG
GTCAATAAGCCCATCATTGAGGCTTCACTGAAGGGTCTAGAAGGATCATATTCAGAATAGATCATGGGCG
GTTCAGCATCCAACAAGGCACTGACCATCTGGTCAGCTGTCAAGGAC
