>Addgene plasmid #34596 | pLJD-KLF4-ER | addgene partial sequence | sequence record 43178 | hKLF4-R 5'-ggtcagcgaattggagagaa-3'
GTTGACTCCTCGGTCTCTCTCCGAGGTAGGGGCGCCAGGTTGCTACCGCCGCAAGCCGCACCGGCTCCGC
CGCTCTCCAGGTCTGTGGCCACGGTCGCCGCCGCCAGGTCATAGGGGCGGCCGGGAAGCACTGGGGGAAG
TCGCTTCATGTGGGAGAGCTCCTCCCGCCAGCGGTTATTCGGGGCACCTGCTTGACGCAGTGTCTTCTCC
CTTCCCGCCGGGCCAGACGCGAACGTGGAGAAAGATGGGAGCAGCGCGTCGCTGACAGCCAGGTCCTCCT
CGCTGATCAGCTTCTGCTCCATGTCAGCTCGCCGGATCCACTAGTTCTAGAGCGGCCGATCCGGGCCCAT
ATTTTCAGACAAATACAGAAACACAGTCAGACAGAGACAACACAGAACGATGCTGCAGCAGACAAGACGC
GCGGCGCGGCTTCGGTCCCAAACCGAAAGCAAAAATTCAGACGGAGGCGGGAACTGTTTTAGGTTCTCGT
CTCCTACCAGAACCACATATCCCTCCTCTAAGGGGGGTGCACCAAAGAGTCCAAAACGATCGGGATTTTT
GGACTCAGGTCGGGCCACAAAAACGGCCCCCGAAGTCCCTGGGACGTCTCCCAGGGTTGCGGCCGGGTGT
TCCGAACTCGTCAGTTCCACCACGGGTCCGCCAGATACAGAGCTAGTTAGCTAACTAGTACCGACGCAGG
CGCATAAAATCAGTCATAGACACTAGACAATCGGACAGACACAGATAAGTTGCTGGCCAGCTTACCTCCC
GGTGGTGGGTCGGTGGTCCCTGGG
