>Addgene plasmid #34596 | pLJD-KLF4-ER | addgene partial sequence | sequence record 51179 | mESR-F 5'-aagaacgttgtgcccctctatg-3'
TGCCCACCGCCTTCATGCCCCAGCCAGTCGCATGGGAGTGCCCCCAGAGGAGCCCAGCCAGACCCAGCTG
GCCACCACCAGCTCCACTTCAGCACATTCCTTACAAACCTACTACATACCCCCGGAAGCAGAGGGCTTCC
CCAACACGATCTGAGAGCTCCTACTAGTGAATTCGATATCAAGCTTATCGATACCGTCGACCCTGTGGAA
TGTGTGTCAGTTAGGGTGTGGAAAGTCCCCAGGCTCCCCAGCAGGCAGAAGTATGCAAAGCATGCATCTC
AATTAGTCAGCAACCAGGTGTGGAAAGTCCCCAGGCTCCCCAGCAGGCAGAAGTATGCAAAGCATGCATC
TCAATTAGTCAGCAACCATAGTCCCGCCCCTAACTCCGCCCATCCCGCCCCTAACTCCGCCCAGTTCCGC
CCATTCTCCGCCCCATGGCTGACTAATTTTTTTTATTTATGCAGAGGCCGAGGCCGCCTCGGCCTCTGAG
CTATTCCAGAAGTAGTGAGGAGGCTTTTTTGGAGGCCTAGGCTTTTGCAAAAAGCTTCACGCTGCCGCAA
GCACTCAGGGCGCAAGGGCTGCTAAAGGAAGCGGAACACGTAGAAAGCCAGTCCGCAGAAACGGTGCTGA
CCCCGGATGAATGTCAGCTACTGGGCTATCTGGACAAGGGAAAACGCAAGCGCAAAGAGAAAGCAGGTAG
CTTGCAGTGGGCTTACATGGCGATAGCTAGACTGGGCGGTTTTATGGACAGCAAGCGAACCGGAATTGCC
AGCTGGGGCGCCCTCTGGTAAGGTTGGGAAGCCCTGCAAAGTAAACTGGATGGCTTTCT
